Addgene plasmid #217628: MBP-C5E-6XTUBE
Purpose: Bacterial expression of MBP tagged 6XTUBE
Depositing lab: Ethan Lee. Depositing organization: Vanderbilt University. Publication: USP47 deubiquitylates Groucho/TLE to promote Wnt-beta-catenin signaling. Kassel S, Hanson AJ, Benchabane H, Saito-Diaz K, Cabel CR, Goldsmith L, Taha M, Kanuganti A, Ng VH, Xu G, Ye F, Picker J, Port F, Boutros M, Weiss VL, Robbins DJ, Thorne CA, Ahmed Y, Lee E. Sci Signal. 2023 Feb 7;16(771):eabn8372. doi: 10.1126/scisignal.abn8372. Epub 2023 Feb 7. PubMed 36749823.
Backbone
  Vector backbone: pMAL-C5E
  Vector type: Bacterial Expression
Growth in bacteria
  Bacterial resistance: Ampicillin, 100 μg/mL
  Growth temperature: 37°C
  Growth strain: DH5alpha
  Copy number: High Copy
Gene/Insert
  Gene/Insert name: 6XTUBE
  Species: BL21
  Cloning method: Gene Synthesis
Terms and licenses: Academic/Nonprofit Terms; Industry Terms: Not Available to Industry
How to cite: MBP-C5E-6XTUBE was a gift from Ethan Lee (Addgene plasmid # 217628 ; http://n2t.net/addgene:217628 ; RRID:Addgene_217628)
