[The description below was written by a language model from this plasmid's Addgene catalogue record and pLannotate feature annotations shown in this document.]
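Description:
MBP-C5E-6XTUBE is a 6,856 bp bacterial expression plasmid built on the pMAL-C5E backbone. It produces a maltose-binding protein fusion to a synthetic "6XTUBE" insert in E. coli. It replicates from a ColE1/pMB1-type origin and is selected with ampicillin through the β-lactamase gene (AmpR). The catalogue lists it as high copy. However, the feature table also shows pBR322-derived rop and bom sequences, and Rop normally moderates copy number.

Expression is driven by the strong hybrid tac promoter, which is followed by a lac operator. The plasmid also carries lacI under the lacIq promoter, so transcription is repressed until it is induced with IPTG or lactose. The MBP coding sequence lacks a signal peptide, so the fusion protein stays in the cytosol. MBP serves as both a solubility enhancer and an affinity handle. Downstream of MBP the annotation detects a short polyhistidine fragment. Next comes a roughly 1 kb stretch that is mostly unannotated, ending in a fragment matching mouse ubiquilin-4. The rrnB T1 and T2 terminators then close the transcription unit.

The insert was made by gene synthesis. Its name suggests six tandem ubiquitin-binding entities, and the ubiquilin match is consistent with ubiquilin-type ubiquitin-binding domains, but the record does not spell out the repeat composition. The "BL21" entry in the species field appears to name an expression strain rather than a source organism.

The stated purpose is simply bacterial expression of MBP-tagged 6XTUBE. Reagents of this type are generally used to capture polyubiquitylated proteins, which fits the associated study of deubiquitylation in Wnt signalling.
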