Features (pLannotate 1.2.2; 18 found; start..end, strand, type, name):
    303..324     +  protein_bind   CAP binding site: CAP binding activates transcription in the presence of cAMP. E. coli catabolite activator protein
    343..360     +  promoter       tet promoter (fragment): E. coli promoter for tetracycline efflux protein gene
    533..561     +  promoter       tac promoter: strong E. coli promoter; hybrid between the trp and lac UV5 promoters
    569..585     +  protein_bind   lac operator: The lac repressor binds to the lac operator to inhibit transcription in E. coli. This inhibition can be relieved by adding lactose or isopropyl-β-D-thiogalactopyranoside (IPTG). lac repressor encoded by lacI
    655..1755    +  CDS            MBP: maltose binding protein from E. coli; malE (mutated); This version of the gene does not encode a signal sequence, so MBP will remain in the cytosol.
   1839..1857    +  CDS            9xHis (fragment): 9xHis affinity tag
   2842..3015    +  CDS            Ubqln4 (fragment): UBQL4_MOUSE - Also known as Cip75 From Mus musculus (Mouse).
   3069..3155    +  terminator     rrnB T1 terminator: Escherichia coli rrnB; transcription terminator T1 from the E. coli rrnB gene
   3247..3274    +  terminator     rrnB T2 terminator: transcription terminator T2 from the E. coli rrnB gene
   3321..3392    +  promoter       AmpR promoter: bla
   3393..4253    +  CDS            AmpR: β-lactamase; bla; confers resistance to ampicillin, carbenicillin, and related antibiotics
   4341..4929    +  rep_origin     ori: high-copy-number ColE1/pMB1/pBR322/pUC origin of replication
   5115..5167    -  misc_feature   bom (fragment): basis of mobility region from pBR322
   5178..5197    -  misc_feature   bom (fragment): basis of mobility region from pBR322
   5299..5490    -  CDS            rop: Rop protein, which maintains plasmids at low copy number; rop
   5507..5887    +  CDS            YPB1_ECOLX: Protein predicted: Swiss-Prot protein existence level 4. From Escherichia coli.
   5986..6063    +  promoter       lacIq promoter: lacI (mutant); In the lacIq allele, a single base change in the promoter boosts expression of the lacI gene about 10-fold.
   6064..290     +  CDS            lacI (across the origin): lac repressor; lacI; The lac repressor binds to the lac operator to inhibit transcription in E. coli. This inhibition can be relieved by adding lactose or isopropyl-β-D-thiogalactopyranoside (IPTG).
>Addgene plasmid #217628 | MBP-C5E-6XTUBE | addgene full sequence | sequence record 429327 | Addgene NGS Result
GTGCGGATATTTCGGTAGTGGGATACGACGATACCGAAGACAGCTCATGTTATATCCCGCCGTTAACCAC
CATCAAACAGGATTTTCGCCTGCTGGGGCAAACCAGCGTGGACCGCTTGCTGCAACTCTCTCAGGGCCAG
GCGGTGAAGGGCAATCAGCTGTTGCCCGTCTCACTGGTGAAAAGAAAAACCACCCTGGCGCCCAATACAC
AAACCGCCTCTCCCCGCGCGTTGGCCGATTCATTAATGCAGCTGGCACGACAGGTTTCCCGACTGGAAAG
CGGGCAGTGAGCGCAACGCAATTAATGTAAGTTAGCTCACTCATTAGGCACAATTCTCATGTTTGACAGC
TTATCATCGACTGCACGGTGCACCAATGCTTCTGGCGTCAGGCAGCCATCGGAAGCTGTGGTATGGCTGT
GCAGGTCGTAAATCACTGCATAATTCGTGTCGCTCAAGGCGCACTCCCGTTCTGGATAATGTTTTTTGCG
CCGACATCATAACGGTTCTGGCAAATATTCTGAAATGAGCTGTTGACAATTAATCATCGGCTCGTATAAT
GTGTGGAATTGTGAGCGGATAACAATTTCACACAGGAAACAGCCAGTCCGTTTAGGTGTTTTCACGAGCA
ATTGACCAACAAGGACCATAGATTATGAAAATCGAAGAAGGTAAACTGGTAATCTGGATTAACGGCGATA
AAGGCTATAACGGTCTCGCTGAAGTCGGTAAGAAATTCGAGAAAGATACCGGAATTAAAGTCACCGTTGA
GCATCCGGATAAACTGGAAGAGAAATTCCCACAGGTTGCGGCAACTGGCGATGGCCCTGACATTATCTTC
TGGGCACACGACCGCTTTGGTGGCTACGCTCAATCTGGCCTGTTGGCTGAAATCACCCCGGACAAAGCGT
TCCAGGACAAGCTGTATCCGTTTACCTGGGATGCCGTACGTTACAACGGCAAGCTGATTGCTTACCCGAT
CGCTGTTGAAGCGTTATCGCTGATTTATAACAAAGATCTGCTGCCGAACCCGCCAAAAACCTGGGAAGAG
ATCCCGGCGCTGGATAAAGAACTGAAAGCGAAAGGTAAGAGCGCGCTGATGTTCAACCTGCAAGAACCGT
ACTTCACCTGGCCGCTGATTGCTGCTGACGGGGGTTATGCGTTCAAGTATGAAAACGGCAAGTACGACAT
TAAAGACGTGGGCGTGGATAACGCTGGCGCGAAAGCGGGTCTGACCTTCCTGGTTGACCTGATTAAAAAC
AAACACATGAATGCAGACACCGATTACTCCATCGCAGAAGCTGCCTTTAATAAAGGCGAAACAGCGATGA
CCATCAACGGCCCGTGGGCATGGTCCAACATCGACACCAGCAAAGTGAATTATGGTGTAACGGTACTGCC
GACCTTCAAGGGTCAACCATCCAAACCGTTCGTTGGCGTGCTGAGCGCAGGTATTAACGCCGCCAGTCCG
AACAAAGAGCTGGCAAAAGAGTTCCTCGAAAACTATCTGCTGACTGATGAAGGTCTGGAAGCGGTTAATA
AAGACAAACCGCTGGGTGCCGTAGCGCTGAAGTCTTACGAGGAAGAGTTGGTGAAAGATCCGCGTATTGC
CGCCACTATGGAAAACGCCCAGAAAGGTGAAATCATGCCGAACATCCCGCAGATGTCCGCTTTCTGGTAT
GCCGTGCGTACTGCGGTGATCAACGCCGCCAGCGGTCGTCAGACTGTCGATGAAGCCCTGAAAGACGCGC
AGACTAATTCGAGCTCGAACAACAACAACAATAACAATAACAACAACCTCGGGGATGACGATGACAAGGT
ACCGCATATGCGCGGCTGCCACCACCACCACCACCACGGTATGGCGAGCATGACCGGCGGCCAACAAATG
GGCGACATCGGCGGCGGCGGTAGCGGTGGCGGTGTGAACCCGCAGCTGCAAAACCCGGAAGTGGCGTTCC
AGCAACAGCTGGAACAGCTGAGCGCGATGGGTTTTCTGAACGCGGAGGCGAACCTGCAAGCGCTGATCGC
GACCGGCGGTGACATCAACGCGGCGATTGAAGCGCTGCTGGGCAGCCAGCCGAGCGGCGGTGGCGGTAGC
GGCGGTGGCGTGAACCCGCAGCTGCAGAATCCGGAAGTGGCGTTTCAACAGCAACTGGAGCAATTATCTG
CGATGGGTTTTCTGAATGCGGAAGCTAACCTGCAAGCTCTGATTGCGACCGGTGGTGACATCAATGCGGC
GATCGAGGCTTTATTAGGCAGCCAGCCTAGCGGTGGCGGTGGCAGCGGTGGCGGTGTGAACCCGCAGTTA
CAGAACCCGGAAGTGGCGTTTCAGCAGCAACTGGAGCAACTTTCTGCTATGGGTTTTCTGAACGCTGAAG
CTAACCTGCAAGCCCTGATTGCTACCGGCGGTGACATCAATGCTGCTATCGAGGCTTTACTTGGCAGCCA
GCCTAGCGGCGGTGGCGGTAGCGGCGGTGGCGTGAACCCGCAGTTACAAAATCCGGAAGTGGCGTTCCAA
CAGCAACTGGAGCAGTTATCTGCTATGGGTTTTCTGAATGCTGAAGCCAACCTGCAAGCTCTGATCGCTA
CCGGTGGTGACATCAACGCTGCTATTGAAGCGCTGCTGGGTAGCCAGCCGAGCGGTGGCGGTGGCAGCGG
TGGCGGTGTGAACCCGCAGCTACAAAACCCGGAAGTGGCTTTTCAACAGCAACTGGAACAATTAAGTGCC
ATGGGTTTTCTGAACGCCGAAGCTAACCTGCAAGCACTGATTGCCACCGGCGGTGACATCAACGCAGCGA
TCGAGGCTTTACTTGGTAGCCAGCCTAGCGGCGGTGGCGGTAGCGGCGGTGGCGTGAACCCGCAGCTTCA
GAATCCGGAAGTGGCTTTCCAACAGCAATTAGAGCAATTAAGTGCAATGGGTTTTCTGAACGCAGAAGCT
AACCTGCAAGCGTTAATTGCGACCGGTGGCGACATTAACGCGGCGATTGAGGCGCTGCTGGGTAGCCAAC
CGAGCGGCGGCGGCGGTAGCTAAGGATCCGAATTCCCTGCAGGTAATTAAATAAGCTTCAAATAAAACGA
AAGGCTCAGTCGAAAGACTGGGCCTTTCGTTTTATCTGTTGTTTGTCGGTGAACGCTCTCCTGAGTAGGA
CAAATCCGCCGGGAGCGGATTTGAACGTTGCGAAGCAACGGCCCGGAGGGTGGCGGGCAGGACGCCCGCC
ATAAACTGCCAGGCATCAAATTAAGCAGAAGGCCATCCTGACGGATGGCCTTTTTGCGTTTCTACAAACT
CTTTCGGTCCGTTGTTTATTTTTCTAAATACATTCAAATATGTATCCGCTCATGAGACAATAACCCTGAT
AAATGCTTCAATAATATTGAAAAAGGAAGAGTATGAGTATTCAACATTTCCGTGTCGCCCTTATTCCCTT
TTTTGCGGCATTTTGCCTTCCTGTTTTTGCTCACCCAGAAACGCTGGTGAAAGTAAAAGATGCTGAAGAT
CAGTTGGGTGCACGAGTGGGTTACATCGAACTGGATCTCAACAGCGGTAAGATCCTTGAGAGTTTTCGCC
CCGAAGAACGTTTCCCAATGATGAGCACTTTTAAAGTTCTGCTATGTGGCGCGGTATTATCCCGTGTTGA
CGCCGGGCAAGAGCAACTCGGTCGCCGCATACACTATTCTCAGAATGACTTGGTTGAGTACTCACCAGTC
ACAGAAAAGCATCTTACGGATGGCATGACAGTAAGAGAATTATGCAGTGCTGCCATAACCATGAGTGATA
ACACTGCGGCCAACTTACTTCTGACAACGATCGGAGGACCGAAGGAGCTAACCGCTTTTTTGCACAACAT
GGGGGATCATGTAACTCGCCTTGATCGTTGGGAACCGGAGCTGAATGAAGCCATACCAAACGACGAGCGT
GACACCACGATGCCTGTAGCAATGGCAACAACGTTGCGCAAACTATTAACTGGCGAACTACTTACTCTAG
CTTCCCGGCAACAATTAATAGACTGGATGGAGGCGGATAAAGTTGCAGGACCACTTCTGCGCTCGGCCCT
TCCGGCTGGCTGGTTTATTGCTGATAAATCTGGAGCCGGTGAGCGTGGGTCTCGCGGTATCATTGCAGCA
CTGGGGCCAGATGGTAAGCCCTCCCGTATCGTAGTTATCTACACGACGGGGAGTCAGGCAACTATGGATG
AACGAAATAGACAGATCGCTGAGATAGGTGCCTCACTGATTAAGCATTGGTAACTGTCAGACCAAGTTTA
CTCATATATACTTTAGATTGATTTCCTTAGGACTGAGCGTCAACCCCGTAGAAAAGATCAAAGGATCTTC
TTGAGATCCTTTTTTTCTGCGCGTAATCTGCTGCTTGCAAACAAAAAAACCACCGCTACCAGCGGTGGTT
TGTTTGCCGGATCAAGAGCTACCAACTCTTTTTCCGAAGGTAACTGGCTTCAGCAGAGCGCAGATACCAA
ATACTGTCCTTCTAGTGTAGCCGTAGTTAGGCCACCACTTCAAGAACTCTGTAGCACCGCCTACATACCT
CGCTCTGCTAATCCTGTTACCAGTGGCTGCTGCCAGTGGCGATAAGTCGTGTCTTACCGGGTTGGACTCA
AGACGATAGTTACCGGATAAGGCGCAGCGGTCGGGCTGAACGGGGGGTTCGTGCACACAGCCCAGCTTGG
AGCGAACGACCTACACCGAACTGAGATACCTACAGCGTGAGCTATGAGAAAGCGCCACGCTTCCCGAAGG
GAGAAAGGCGGACAGGTATCCGGTAAGCGGCAGGGTCGGAACAGGAGAGCGCACGAGGGAGCTTCCAGGG
GGAAACGCCTGGTATCTTTATAGTCCTGTCGGGTTTCGCCACCTCTGACTTGAGCGTCGATTTTTGTGAT
GCTCGTCAGGGGGGCGGAGCCTATGGAAAAACGCCAGCAACGCGGCCTTTTTACGGTTCCTGGCCTTTTG
CTGGCCTTTTGCTCACATGTTCTTTCCTGCGTTATCCCCTGATTCTGTGGATAACCGTATTACCGCCTTT
GAGTGAGCTGATACCGCTCGCCGCAGCCGAACGACCGAGCGCAGCGAGTCAGTGAGCGAGGAAGCGGAAG
AGCGCCTGATGCGGTATTTTCTCCTTACGCATCTGTGCGGTATTTCACACCGCATATAAGGTGCACTGTG
ACTGGGTCATGGCTGCGCCCCGACACCCGCCAACACCCGCTGACGCGCCCTGACGGGCTTGTCTGCTCCC
GGCATCCGCTTACAGACAAGCTGTGACCGTCTCCGGGAGCTGCATGTGTCAGAGGTTTTCACCGTCATCA
CCGAAACGCGCGAGGCAGCTGCGGTAAAGCTCATCAGCGTGGTCGTGCAGCGATTCACAGATGTCTGCCT
GTTCATCCGCGTCCAGCTCGTTGAGTTTCTCCAGAAGCGTTAATGTCTGGCTTCTGATAAAGCGGGCCAT
GTTAAGGGCGGTTTTTTCCTGTTTGGTCACTGATGCCTCCGTGTAAGGGGGATTTCTGTTCATGGGGGTA
ATGATACCGATGAAACGAGAGAGGATGCTCACGATACGGGTTACTGATGATGAACATGCCCGGTTACTGG
AACGTTGTGAGGGTAAACAACTGGCGGTATGGATGCGGCGGGACCAGAGAAAAATCACTCAGGGTCAATG
CCAGCGCTTCGTTAATACAGATGTAGGTGTTCCACAGGGTAGCCAGCAGCATCCTGCGATGCAGATCCGG
AACATAATGGTGCAGGGCGCTGACTTCCGCGTTTCCAGACTTTACGAAACACGGAAACCGAAGACCATTC
ATGTTGTTGCTCAGGTCGCAGACGTTTTGCAGCAGCAGTCGCTTCACGTTCGCTCGCGTATCGGTGATTC
ATTCTGCTAACCAGTAAGGCAACCCCGCCAGCCTAGCCGGGTCCTCAACGACAGGAGCACGATCATGCGC
ACCCGTGGCCAGGACCCAACGCTGCCCGAAATTCCGACACCATCGAATGGTGCAAAACCTTTCGCGGTAT
GGCATGATAGCGCCCGGAAGAGAGTCAATTCAGGGTGGTGAATGTGAAACCAGTAACGTTATACGATGTC
GCAGAGTATGCCGGTGTCTCTTATCAGACCGTTTCCCGCGTGGTGAACCAGGCCAGCCACGTTTCTGCGA
AAACGCGGGAAAAAGTGGAAGCGGCGATGGCGGAGCTGAATTACATTCCCAACCGCGTGGCACAACAACT
GGCGGGCAAACAGTCGTTGCTGATTGGCGTTGCCACCTCCAGTCTGGCCCTGCACGCGCCGTCGCAAATT
GTCGCGGCGATTAAATCTCGCGCCGATCAACTGGGTGCCAGCGTGGTGGTGTCGATGGTAGAACGAAGCG
GCGTCGAAGCCTGTAAAGCGGCGGTGCACAATCTTCTCGCGCAACGCGTCAGTGGGCTGATCATTAACTA
TCCGCTGGATGACCAGGATGCCATTGCTGTGGAAGCTGCCTGCACTAATGTTCCGGCGTTATTTCTTGAT
GTCTCTGACCAGACACCCATCAACAGTATTATTTTCTCCCATGAAGACGGTACGCGACTGGGCGTGGAGC
ATCTGGTCGCATTGGGTCACCAGCAAATCGCGCTGTTAGCGGGCCCATTAAGTTCTGTCTCGGCGCGTCT
GCGTCTGGCTGGCTGGCATAAATATCTCACTCGCAATCAAATTCAGCCGATAGCGGAACGGGAAGGCGAC
TGGAGTGCCATGTCCGGTTTTCAACAAACCATGCAAATGCTGAATGAGGGCATCGTTCCCACTGCGATGC
TGGTTGCCAACGATCAGATGGCGCTGGGCGCAATGCGCGCCATTACCGAGTCCGGGCTGCGCGTTG
